>Addgene plasmid #234036 | makeTCR_Hs.TRBV7-9 | addgene full sequence | sequence record 468348 | Addgene NGS Result
CGTCTCACCATGGGCACCAGCCTCCTCTGCTGGATGGCCCTGTGTCTCCTGGGGGCAGATCACGCAGATA
CTGGAGTCTCCCAGGACCCCAGACACAAGATCACAAAGAGGGGACAGAATGTAACTTTCAGGTGTGATCC
AATTTCTGAACACAACCGCCTTTATTGGTACCGACAGACCCTGGGGCAGGGCCCAGAGTTTCTGACTTAC
TTCCAGAATGAAGCTCAACTAGAAAAATCAAGGCTGCTCAGTGATCGGTTCTCTGCAGAGAGGCCTAAGG
GATCTTTCTCCACCTTGGAGATCCAGCGCACAGAGCAGGGGGACTCGGCCATGTATCTCTGTGTGAGACG
CAGGGAAGATGGCCGCGAAGAAAACGTCATAGCTGTTTCCTGACTGACCATTTAAATCATACCTGACCTC
CATAGCAGAAAGTCAAAAGCCTCCGACCGGAGGCTTTTGACTTGATCGGCACGTAAGAGGTTCCAACTTT
CACCATAATGAAATAAGATCACTACCGGGCGTATTTTTTGAGTTATCGAGATTTTCAGGAGCTAAGGAAG
CTAAAATGGAGAAAAAAATCACTGGATATACCACCGTTGATATATCCCAATGGCATCGTAAAGAACATTT
TGAGGCATTTCAGTCAGTTGCTCAATGTACCTATAACCAGACCGTTCAGCTGGATATTACGGCCTTTTTA
AAGACCGTAAAGAAAAATAAGCACAAGTTTTATCCGGCCTTTATTCACATTCTTGCCCGCCTGATGAATG
CTCATCCGGAATTTCGTATGGCAATGAAAGACGGTGAGCTGGTGATATGGGATAGTGTTCACCCTTGTTA
CACCGTTTTCCATGAGCAAACTGAAACGTTTTCATCGCTCTGGAGTGAATACCACGACGATTTCCGGCAG
TTTCTACACATATATTCGCAAGATGTGGCGTGTTACGGTGAAAACCTGGCCTATTTCCCTAAAGGGTTTA
TTGAGAATATGTTTTTTGTCTCAGCCAATCCCTGGGTGAGTTTCACCAGTTTTGATTTAAACGTGGCCAA
TATGGACAACTTCTTCGCCCCCGTTTTCACCATGGGCAAATATTATACGCAAGGCGACAAGGTGCTGATG
CCGCTGGCGATTCAGGTTCATCATGCCGTTTGTGATGGCTTCCATGTCGGCAGAATGCTTAATGAATTAC
AACAGTACTGCGATGAGTGGCAGGGCGGGGCGTAATGAGGGCCCAAATGTAATCACCTGGCTCACCTTCG
GGTGGGCCTTTCTGCGTTGCTGGCGTTTTTCCATAGGCTCCGCCCCCCTGACGAGCATCACAAAAATCGA
TGCTCAAGTCAGAGGTGGCGAAACCCGACAGGACTATAAAGATACCAGGCGTTTCCCCCTGGAAGCTCCC
TCGTGCGCTCTCCTGTTCCGACCCTGCCGCTTACCGGATACCTGTCCGCCTTTCTCCCTTCGGGAAGCGT
GGCGCTTTCTCATAGCTCACGCTGTAGGTATCTCAGTTCGGTGTAGGTCGTTCGCTCCAAGCTGGGCTGT
GTGCACGAACCCCCCGTTCAGCCCGACCGCTGCGCCTTATCCGGTAACTATCGTCTTGAGTCCAACCCGG
TAAGACACGACTTATCGCCACTGGCAGCAGCCACTGGTAACAGGATTAGCAGAGCGAGGTATGTAGGCGG
TGCTACAGAGTTCTTGAAGTGGTGGCCTAACTACGGCTACACTAGAAGAACAGTATTTGGTATCTGCGCT
CTGCTGAAGCCAGTTACCTCGGAAAAAGAGTTGGTAGCTCTTGATCCGGCAAACAAACCACCGCTGGTAG
CGGTGGTTTTTTTGTTTGCAAGCAGCAGATTACGCGCAGAAAAAAAGGATCTCAAGAAGATCCTTTGATT
TTCTACCGAAGAAAGGCCCACCCGTGAAGGTGAGCCAGTGAGTTGATTGCAGTCCAGTTACGCTGGAGTC
TGAGGCTCGTCCTGAATGATATCAAGCTTGAATTCGTTTGTAAAACGACGGCCAGTGCTAACCGTATCGC
ATTGGCCATACCTACA
Features (pLannotate 1.2.2; 8 found; start..end, strand, type, name):
     10..342     +  CDS            TRBV7-9: TVB79_HUMAN - Experimental evidence at protein level: Swiss-Prot protein existence level 1. V region of the variable domain of T cell receptor (TR) beta chain that participates in the antigen recognition (PubMed:24600447). Alpha-beta T cell receptors are antigen specific receptors which are essential to the immune response and are present on the cell surface of T lymphocytes. Recognize peptide-major histocompatibility (MH) (pMH) complexes that are displayed by antigen presenting cells (APC), a prerequisite for efficient T cell adaptive immunity against pathogens (PubMed:25493333). Binding of a
    431..462     +  terminator     tonB terminator: bidirectional E. coli tonB-P14 transcription terminator
    463..565     +  promoter       cat promoter: promoter of the E. coli cat gene encoding chloramphenicol acetyltransferase
    566..1222    +  CDS            cat: CAT_ECOLX - Experimental evidence at protein level: Swiss-Prot protein existence level 1. This enzyme is an effector of chloramphenicol resistance in bacteria. From Escherichia coli. This protein is used as a marker in many commonly used cloning vectors, such as pACYC184.
   1249..1276    +  terminator     T7Te terminator: phage T7 early transcription terminator
   1288..1875    -  rep_origin     ori: high-copy-number ColE1/pMB1/pBR322/pUC origin of replication
   1897..1926    -  terminator     T3Te terminator: phage T3 early transcription terminator
   1998..2017    -  CDS            lacZα (fragment): LacZα fragment of β-galactosidase; lacZ fragment
