[The description below was written by a language model from this plasmid's Addgene catalogue record and pLannotate feature annotations shown in this document.]
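Description:
makeTCR_Hs.TRBV7-9 is a small (about 2.0 kb) synthetic-biology part plasmid that stores a single human T cell receptor beta-chain variable gene segment, TRBV7-9, as a module for the makeTCR assembly platform. The custom pmakeTCR backbone is minimal. It carries a high-copy ColE1/pUC-type origin for propagation in E. coli and a chloramphenicol acetyltransferase gene driven by its native cat promoter for chloramphenicol selection. The backbone units are insulated by short transcription terminators: tonB upstream of the cat cassette, T7Te after it, and T3Te beyond the origin. A residual lacZα fragment is also annotated, and M13 forward and reverse sites are listed for sequencing across the insert.

The payload is a roughly 336 bp synthetic insert encoding the V region of the TCR beta chain variable domain, the portion that contributes to recognition of peptide–MHC complexes. No promoter is associated with the insert, so the plasmid is a donor of a coding fragment rather than an expression construct. The recorded 5′ and 3′ cloning sites are four-base sequences that are retained rather than destroyed. This is consistent with defined overhangs for ordered, directional joining to neighbouring modules, although the record does not name the enzyme or the assembly chemistry.

The stated purpose is to supply the TRBV segment for makeTCR assembly. The platform is described as modular, single-step synthesis of T cell receptors, presumably by combining such V-gene parts with other TCR components in a destination vector. The record does not describe those partner parts or the final expression context.
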