Addgene plasmid #234036: makeTCR_Hs.TRBV7-9
Purpose: Hs TRBV gene for makeTCR assembly
Depositing lab: Michael Platten. Depositing organization: Deutsches Krebsforschungszentrum (DKFZ). Publication: makeTCR: A Modular Platform for Rapid, Flexible, Scalable, Single-Step T Cell Receptor Synthesis. Hamberger M, Neuhoff M-T, Pietrantonio SV, Boschert T, Maldonado Torres C, Errerd A, Tan CL, Lindner JM, Platten M, Green EW. bioRxiv 2025.04.27.647198 10.1101/2025.04.27.647198.
Backbone
  Vector backbone: pmakeTCR
  Backbone manufacturer: custom
  Backbone size w/o insert (bp): 1710
  Vector type: Synthetic Biology
Growth in bacteria
  Bacterial resistance: Chloramphenicol, 25 μg/mL
  Growth temperature: 37°C
  Growth strain: DH5alpha
  Copy number: High Copy
Gene/Insert
  Gene/Insert name: TRBV7-9 (alt name: ENSG00000260890)
  Species: H. sapiens (human)
  Insert size (bp): 336
  Entrez Gene: TRBV7-9 (a.k.a. TCRB, TCRBV6S4A1, TCRBV7S9, TRBV79)
  Promoter: n/a
  Cloning method: Restriction Enzyme; 5′ cloning site CCAT (not destroyed); 3′ cloning site TGTG (not destroyed)
  Sequencing primers: 5′ M13 (-21) Forward; 3′ M13 Reverse
Resource information
  A portion of this plasmid was derived from a plasmid made by: synthetic
Terms and licenses: Academic/Nonprofit Terms; Industry Terms: Not Available to Industry
Depositor comments: Please visit https://doi.org/10.1101/2025.04.27.647198 for bioRxiv preprint.
How to cite: makeTCR_Hs.TRBV7-9 was a gift from Michael Platten (Addgene plasmid # 234036 ; http://n2t.net/addgene:234036 ; RRID:Addgene_234036)
